Addgene plasmid #60901: pXFokI-dCas9
Purpose: (Empty Backbone) Dual Expression Vector for FokI-dCas9 and gRNA
Depositing lab: Bruce Conklin. Depositing organization: J. David Gladstone Institutes. Publication: Systematic quantification of HDR and NHEJ reveals effects of locus, nuclease, and cell type on genome-editing. Miyaoka Y, Berman JR, Cooper SB, Mayerl SJ, Chan AH, Zhang B, Karlin-Neumann GA, Conklin BR. Sci Rep. 2016 Mar 31;6:23549. doi: 10.1038/srep23549. PubMed 27030102.
Backbone
  Vector backbone: pUC ori vector
  Backbone size (bp): 9070
  Vector type: Mammalian Expression, CRISPR
  Promoter: CBh and U6
  Tag / fusion protein: 3XFLAG (C terminal on backbone)
Growth in bacteria
  Bacterial resistance: Ampicillin, 100 μg/mL
  Growth temperature: 37°C
  Growth strain: DH5alpha
  Copy number: High Copy
Gene/Insert
  Cloning method: Restriction Enzyme
  Sequencing primers: 5′ ACTATCATATGCTTACCGTAAC
Resource information
  A portion of this plasmid was derived from a plasmid made by: The plasmid is generated by replacing Cas9 D10A nickase in pX335 from the Zhang laboratory with FokI-dCas9 from pSQT1601 from the Joung laboratory.
Terms and licenses: Academic/Nonprofit Terms; Industry Terms: Not Available to Industry
Depositor comments: The gRNA cloning strategy is exactly the same as for pX330/pX335.
How to cite: pXFokI-dCas9 was a gift from Bruce Conklin (Addgene plasmid # 60901 ; http://n2t.net/addgene:60901 ; RRID:Addgene_60901)
