[The description below was written by a language model from this plasmid's Addgene catalogue record and pLannotate feature annotations shown in this document.]
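Description:
pXFokI-dCas9 is a 9,070 bp mammalian CRISPR expression plasmid that delivers both components of the FokI-dCas9 dimeric nuclease system from one vector. It is catalogued as an empty backbone, meaning no guide sequence has been inserted yet. It is built on a high-copy pUC-type origin and is selected in bacteria through the β-lactamase (AmpR) gene conferring ampicillin resistance. According to the record, it was made by replacing the Cas9 D10A nickase of pX335 with the FokI-dCas9 coding sequence taken from pSQT1601.

Two transcription units sit in tandem. A human U6 RNA polymerase III promoter precedes the Streptococcus pyogenes guide RNA scaffold, and the gap between them is where a spacer is inserted, using the same restriction-enzyme cloning strategy as pX330/pX335. Downstream, the CBh promoter (CMV enhancer, chicken β-actin promoter and a hybrid intron) drives a fusion of the FokI nuclease domain to the N-terminus of catalytically dead Cas9, followed by a C-terminal 3xFLAG tag and a bGH polyadenylation signal. The automated annotation labels the Cas9 reading frame "Cas9 VQR", but this is probably just the closest database match, since the catalogue describes dCas9 and mentions no PAM-altering mutations. The table also shows elements presumably carried over from the parent: a single AAV2 ITR, a phage M13/f1-type origin, and short bom and rop fragments.

Because FokI cleaves only as a dimer, cutting generally requires two guides that bring two fusion proteins to adjacent sites, which is intended to raise specificity. The associated publication compared nucleases by quantifying HDR and NHEJ outcomes across loci and cell types.
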