Features (pLannotate 1.2.2; 18 found; start..end, strand, type, name):
      1..241     +  promoter       U6 promoter: RNA polymerase III promoter for human U6 snRNA
    268..343     +  misc_RNA       gRNA scaffold: guide RNA scaffold for the Streptococcus pyogenes CRISPR/Cas9 system
    350..393     +  misc_RNA       gRNA scaffold (fragment): guide RNA scaffold for the Streptococcus pyogenes CRISPR/Cas9 system
    440..725     +  enhancer       CMV enhancer: human cytomegalovirus immediate early enhancer; contains an 18-bp deletion relative to the standard CMV enhancer
    727..1004    +  promoter       chicken β-actin promoter: No description available
   1005..1233    +  intron         hybrid intron: hybrid between chicken β-actin (CBA) and minute virus of mice (MMV) introns (Gray et al., 2011)
   1266..1868    +  CDS            fokIR (fragment): T2F1_PLAOK - Also known as rfoKI. Experimental evidence at protein level: Swiss-Prot protein existence level 1. Recognizes the double-stranded sequence 5'-GGATG-3'/3'-CATCC- 5' and cleaves respectively 14 bases after G-1 and 13 bases before C-1. From Planomicrobium okeanokoites (Planococcus okeanokoites) (Flavobacterium okeanokoites).
   1884..5984    +  CDS            Cas9 VQR: Streptococcus pyogenes Cas9 endonuclease with the D1135V/R1335Q/T1337R mutations has an altered recognition specificity for the protospacer adjacent motif (PAM) (Kleinstiver et al., 2015)
   6018..6083    +  CDS            3xFLAG: three tandem FLAG® epitope tags, followed by an enterokinase cleavage site
   6117..6228    +  polyA_signal   bGH poly(A) signal: bovine growth hormone polyadenylation signal
   6333..6473    +  repeat_region  AAV2 ITR: inverted terminal repeat of adeno-associated virus serotype 2 inverted
   6478..6529    -  misc_feature   bom (fragment): basis of mobility region from pBR322
   6548..6928    +  rep_origin     M13 ori (sequence partly withheld): M13 bacteriophage origin of replication; arrow indicates direction of (+) strand synthesis
   7004..7053    -  misc_feature   bom (fragment): basis of mobility region from pBR322
   7155..7190    -  CDS            rop (fragment): Rop protein, which maintains plasmids at low copy number; rop
   7285..7389    +  promoter       AmpR promoter: bla
   7390..8250    +  CDS            AmpR: β-lactamase; bla; confers resistance to ampicillin, carbenicillin, and related antibiotics
   8421..9009    +  rep_origin     ori: high-copy-number ColE1/pMB1/pBR322/pUC origin of replication
>Addgene plasmid #60901 | pXFokI-dCas9 | depositor full sequence | sequence record 98221 | pXFokI-dCas9 sequence 9070 bps
GAGGGCCTATTTCCCATGATTCCTTCATATTTGCATATACGATACAAGGCTGTTAGAGAGATAATTGGAA
TTAATTTGACTGTAAACACAAAGATATTAGTACAAAATACGTGACGTAGAAAGTAATAATTTCTTGGGTA
GTTTGCAGTTTTAAAATTATGTTTTAAAATGGACTATCATATGCTTACCGTAACTTGAAAGTATTTCGAT
TTCTTGGCTTTATATATCTTGTGGAAAGGACGAAACACCGGGTCTTCGAGAAGACCTGTTTTAGAGCTAG
AAATAGCAAGTTAAAATAAGGCTAGTCCGTTATCAACTTGAAAAAGTGGCACCGAGTCGGTGCTTTTTTG
TTTTAGAGCTAGAAATAGCAAGTTAAAATAAGGCTAGTCCGTTTTTAGCGCGTGCGCCAATTCTGCAGAC
AAATGGCTCTAGAGGTACCCGTTACATAACTTACGGTAAATGGCCCGCCTGGCTGACCGCCCAACGACCC
CCGCCCATTGACGTCAATAGTAACGCCAATAGGGACTTTCCATTGACGTCAATGGGTGGAGTATTTACGG
TAAACTGCCCACTTGGCAGTACATCAAGTGTATCATATGCCAAGTACGCCCCCTATTGACGTCAATGACG
GTAAATGGCCCGCCTGGCATTGTGCCCAGTACATGACCTTATGGGACTTTCCTACTTGGCAGTACATCTA
CGTATTAGTCATCGCTATTACCATGGTCGAGGTGAGCCCCACGTTCTGCTTCACTCTCCCCATCTCCCCC
CCCTCCCCACCCCCAATTTTGTATTTATTTATTTTTTAATTATTTTGTGCAGCGATGGGGGCGGGGGGGG
GGGGGGGGCGCGCGCCAGGCGGGGCGGGGCGGGGCGAGGGGCGGGGCGGGGCGAGGCGGAGAGGTGCGGC
GGCAGCCAATCAGAGCGGCGCGCTCCGAAAGTTTCCTTTTATGGCGAGGCGGCGGCGGCGGCGGCCCTAT
AAAAAGCGAAGCGCGCGGCGGGCGGGAGTCGCTGCGACGCTGCCTTCGCCCCGTGCCCCGCTCCGCCGCC
GCCTCGCGCCGCCCGCCCCGGCTCTGACTGACCGCGTTACTCCCACAGGTGAGCGGGCGGGACGGCCCTT
CTCCTCCGGGCTGTAATTAGCTGAGCAAGAGGTAAGGGTTTAAGGGATGGTTGGTTGGTGGGGTATTAAT
GTTTAATTACCTGGAGCACCTGCCTGAAATCACTTTTTTTCAGGTTGGACCGGTGCCACCATGCCTAAGA
AGAAGCGGAAGGTGAGCAGCCAACTTGTGAAGTCTGAACTCGAGGAGAAAAAATCAGAGTTGAGACACAA
GTTGAAGTACGTGCCACACGAATACATCGAGCTTATCGAGATCGCCAGAAACAGTACCCAGGATAGGATC
CTTGAGATGAAAGTCATGGAGTTCTTTATGAAGGTCTACGGTTATAGAGGAAAGCACCTTGGCGGTAGCA
GAAAGCCCGATGGCGCCATCTATACTGTCGGATCTCCTATCGATTATGGGGTGATCGTGGATACCAAAGC
TTACTCAGGCGGGTACAACTTGCCCATAGGACAAGCCGACGAGATGCAGCGGTATGTCGAAGAGAACCAG
ACGCGCAACAAGCACATCAACCCCAATGAATGGTGGAAAGTGTACCCAAGTAGTGTGACTGAGTTCAAGT
TCCTGTTTGTCTCCGGCCACTTTAAGGGCAATTATAAAGCTCAGCTCACTAGACTCAATCACATCACAAA
CTGCAACGGAGCTGTGTTGTCAGTGGAGGAGCTCCTGATTGGAGGCGAGATGATCAAAGCCGGCACCCTT
ACACTGGAGGAGGTGCGGCGGAAGTTCAACAATGGAGAGATCAACTTCGGTGGCGGTGGATCCGATAAAA
AGTATTCTATTGGTTTAGCCATCGGCACTAATTCCGTTGGATGGGCTGTCATAACCGATGAATACAAAGT
ACCTTCAAAGAAATTTAAGGTGTTGGGGAACACAGACCGTCATTCGATTAAAAAGAATCTTATCGGTGCC
CTCCTATTCGATAGTGGCGAAACGGCAGAGGCGACTCGCCTGAAACGAACCGCTCGGAGAAGGTATACAC
GTCGCAAGAACCGAATATGTTACTTACAAGAAATTTTTAGCAATGAGATGGCCAAAGTTGACGATTCTTT
CTTTCACCGTTTGGAAGAGTCCTTCCTTGTCGAAGAGGACAAGAAACATGAACGGCACCCCATCTTTGGA
AACATAGTAGATGAGGTGGCATATCATGAAAAGTACCCAACGATTTATCACCTCAGAAAAAAGCTAGTTG
ACTCAACTGATAAAGCGGACCTGAGGTTAATCTACTTGGCTCTTGCCCATATGATAAAGTTCCGTGGGCA
CTTTCTCATTGAGGGTGATCTAAATCCGGACAACTCGGATGTCGACAAACTGTTCATCCAGTTAGTACAA
ACCTATAATCAGTTGTTTGAAGAGAACCCTATAAATGCAAGTGGCGTGGATGCGAAGGCTATTCTTAGCG
CCCGCCTCTCTAAATCCCGACGGCTAGAAAACCTGATCGCACAATTACCCGGAGAGAAGAAAAATGGGTT
GTTCGGTAACCTTATAGCGCTCTCACTAGGCCTGACACCAAATTTTAAGTCGAACTTCGACTTAGCTGAA
GATGCCAAATTGCAGCTTAGTAAGGACACGTACGATGACGATCTCGACAATCTACTGGCACAAATTGGAG
ATCAGTATGCGGACTTATTTTTGGCTGCCAAAAACCTTAGCGATGCAATCCTCCTATCTGACATACTGAG
AGTTAATACTGAGATTACCAAGGCGCCGTTATCCGCTTCAATGATCAAAAGGTACGATGAACATCACCAA
GACTTGACACTTCTCAAGGCCCTAGTCCGTCAGCAACTGCCTGAGAAATATAAGGAAATATTCTTTGATC
AGTCGAAAAACGGGTACGCAGGTTATATTGACGGCGGAGCGAGTCAAGAGGAATTCTACAAGTTTATCAA
ACCCATATTAGAGAAGATGGATGGGACGGAAGAGTTGCTTGTAAAACTCAATCGCGAAGATCTACTGCGA
AAGCAGCGGACTTTCGACAACGGTAGCATTCCACATCAAATCCACTTAGGCGAATTGCATGCTATACTTA
GAAGGCAGGAGGATTTTTATCCGTTCCTCAAAGACAATCGTGAAAAGATTGAGAAAATCCTAACCTTTCG
CATACCTTACTATGTGGGACCCCTGGCCCGAGGGAACTCTCGGTTCGCATGGATGACAAGAAAGTCCGAA
GAAACGATTACTCCATGGAATTTTGAGGAAGTTGTCGATAAAGGTGCGTCAGCTCAATCGTTCATCGAGA
GGATGACCAACTTTGACAAGAATTTACCGAACGAAAAAGTATTGCCTAAGCACAGTTTACTTTACGAGTA
TTTCACAGTGTACAATGAACTCACGAAAGTTAAGTATGTCACTGAGGGCATGCGTAAACCCGCCTTTCTA
AGCGGAGAACAGAAGAAAGCAATAGTAGATCTGTTATTCAAGACCAACCGCAAAGTGACAGTTAAGCAAT
TGAAAGAGGACTACTTTAAGAAAATTGAATGCTTCGATTCTGTCGAGATCTCCGGGGTAGAAGATCGATT
TAATGCGTCACTTGGTACGTATCATGACCTCCTAAAGATAATTAAAGATAAGGACTTCCTGGATAACGAA
GAGAATGAAGATATCTTAGAAGATATAGTGTTGACTCTTACCCTCTTTGAAGATCGGGAAATGATTGAGG
AAAGACTAAAAACATACGCTCACCTGTTCGACGATAAGGTTATGAAACAGTTAAAGAGGCGTCGCTATAC
GGGCTGGGGACGATTGTCGCGGAAACTTATCAACGGGATAAGAGACAAGCAAAGTGGTAAAACTATTCTC
GATTTTCTAAAGAGCGACGGCTTCGCCAATAGGAACTTTATGCAGCTGATCCATGATGACTCTTTAACCT
TCAAAGAGGATATACAAAAGGCACAGGTTTCCGGACAAGGGGACTCATTGCACGAACATATTGCGAATCT
TGCTGGTTCGCCAGCCATCAAAAAGGGCATACTCCAGACAGTCAAAGTAGTGGATGAGCTAGTTAAGGTC
ATGGGACGTCACAAACCGGAAAACATTGTAATCGAGATGGCACGCGAAAATCAAACGACTCAGAAGGGGC
AAAAAAACAGTCGAGAGCGGATGAAGAGAATAGAAGAGGGTATTAAAGAACTGGGCAGCCAGATCTTAAA
GGAGCATCCTGTGGAAAATACCCAATTGCAGAACGAGAAACTTTACCTCTATTACCTACAAAATGGAAGG
GACATGTATGTTGATCAGGAACTGGACATAAACCGTTTATCTGATTACGACGTCGATGCCATTGTACCCC
AATCCTTTTTGAAGGACGATTCAATCGACAATAAAGTGCTTACACGCTCGGATAAGAACCGAGGGAAAAG
TGACAATGTTCCAAGCGAGGAAGTCGTAAAGAAAATGAAGAACTATTGGCGGCAGCTCCTAAATGCGAAA
CTGATAACGCAAAGAAAGTTCGATAACTTAACTAAAGCTGAGAGGGGTGGCTTGTCTGAACTTGACAAGG
CCGGATTTATTAAACGTCAGCTCGTGGAAACCCGCCAAATCACAAAGCATGTTGCACAGATACTAGATTC
CCGAATGAATACGAAATACGACGAGAACGATAAGCTGATTCGGGAAGTCAAAGTAATCACTTTAAAGTCA
AAATTGGTGTCGGACTTCAGAAAGGATTTTCAATTCTATAAAGTTAGGGAGATAAATAACTACCACCATG
CGCACGACGCTTATCTTAATGCCGTCGTAGGGACCGCACTCATTAAGAAATACCCGAAGCTAGAAAGTGA
GTTTGTGTATGGTGATTACAAAGTTTATGACGTCCGTAAGATGATCGCGAAAAGCGAACAGGAGATAGGC
AAGGCTACAGCCAAATACTTCTTTTATTCTAACATTATGAATTTCTTTAAGACGGAAATCACTCTGGCAA
ACGGAGAGATACGCAAACGACCTTTAATTGAAACCAATGGGGAGACAGGTGAAATCGTATGGGATAAGGG
CCGGGACTTCGCGACGGTGAGAAAAGTTTTGTCCATGCCCCAAGTCAACATAGTAAAGAAAACTGAGGTG
CAGACCGGAGGGTTTTCAAAGGAATCGATTCTTCCAAAAAGGAATAGTGATAAGCTCATCGCTCGTAAAA
AGGACTGGGACCCGAAAAAGTACGGTGGCTTCGATAGCCCTACAGTTGCCTATTCTGTCCTAGTAGTGGC
AAAAGTTGAGAAGGGAAAATCCAAGAAACTGAAGTCAGTCAAAGAATTATTGGGGATAACGATTATGGAG
CGCTCGTCTTTTGAAAAGAACCCCATCGACTTCCTTGAGGCGAAAGGTTACAAGGAAGTAAAAAAGGATC
TCATAATTAAACTACCAAAGTATAGTCTGTTTGAGTTAGAAAATGGCCGAAAACGGATGTTGGCTAGCGC
CGGAGAGCTTCAAAAGGGGAACGAACTCGCACTACCGTCTAAATACGTGAATTTCCTGTATTTAGCGTCC
CATTACGAGAAGTTGAAAGGTTCACCTGAAGATAACGAACAGAAGCAACTTTTTGTTGAGCAGCACAAAC
ATTATCTCGACGAAATCATAGAGCAAATTTCGGAATTCAGTAAGAGAGTCATCCTAGCTGATGCCAATCT
GGACAAAGTATTAAGCGCATACAACAAGCACAGGGATAAACCCATACGTGAGCAGGCGGAAAATATTATC
CATTTGTTTACTCTTACCAACCTCGGCGCTCCAGCCGCATTCAAGTATTTTGACACAACGATAGATCGCA
AACGATACACTTCTACCAAGGAGGTGCTAGACGCGACACTGATTCACCAATCCATCACGGGATTATATGA
AACTCGGATAGATTTGTCACAGCTTGGGGGTGACGGATCCCCCAAGAAGAAGAGGAAAGTCTCGAGCGAC
TACAAAGACCATGACGGTGATTATAAAGATCATGACATCGATTACAAGGATGACGATGACAAGTGAGAAT
TCCTAGAGCTCGCTGATCAGCCTCGACTGTGCCTTCTAGTTGCCAGCCATCTGTTGTTTGCCCCTCCCCC
GTGCCTTCCTTGACCCTGGAAGGTGCCACTCCCACTGTCCTTTCCTAATAAAATGAGGAAATTGCATCGC
ATTGTCTGAGTAGGTGTCATTCTATTCTGGGGGGTGGGGTGGGGCAGGACAGCAAGGGGGAGGATTGGGA
AGAGAATAGCAGGCATGCTGGGGAGCGGCCGCAGGAACCCCTAGTGATGGAGTTGGCCACTCCCTCTCTG
CGCGCTCGCTCGCTCACTGAGGCCGGGCGACCAAAGGTCGCCCGACGCCCGGGCTTTGCCCGGGCGGCCT
CAGTGAGCGAGCGAGCGCGCAGCTGCCTGCAGGGGCGCCTGATGCGGTATTTTCTCCTTACGCATCTGTG
CGGTATTTCACACCGCATA
[142 nt withheld, positions 6530-6671]
C
[141 nt withheld, positions 6673-6813]
CCTTTGACGTTGGAGTCCACGTTCTTT
[37 nt withheld, positions 6841-6877]
ACCCTATCTCGGGCTATTCTTTTGATTTATAAGGGATTTTGCCGATTTCGGCCTATTGGTTAAAAAATGA
GCTGATTTAACAAAAATTTAACGCGAATTTTAACAAAATATTAACGTTTACAATTTTATGGTGCACTCTC
AGTACAATCTGCTCTGATGCCGCATAGTTAAGCCAGCCCCGACACCCGCCAACACCCGCTGACGCGCCCT
GACGGGCTTGTCTGCTCCCGGCATCCGCTTACAGACAAGCTGTGACCGTCTCCGGGAGCTGCATGTGTCA
GAGGTTTTCACCGTCATCACCGAAACGCGCGAGACGAAAGGGCCTCGTGATACGCCTATTTTTATAGGTT
AATGTCATGATAATAATGGTTTCTTAGACGTCAGGTGGCACTTTTCGGGGAAATGTGCGCGGAACCCCTA
TTTGTTTATTTTTCTAAATACATTCAAATATGTATCCGCTCATGAGACAATAACCCTGATAAATGCTTCA
ATAATATTGAAAAAGGAAGAGTATGAGTATTCAACATTTCCGTGTCGCCCTTATTCCCTTTTTTGCGGCA
TTTTGCCTTCCTGTTTTTGCTCACCCAGAAACGCTGGTGAAAGTAAAAGATGCTGAAGATCAGTTGGGTG
CACGAGTGGGTTACATCGAACTGGATCTCAACAGCGGTAAGATCCTTGAGAGTTTTCGCCCCGAAGAACG
TTTTCCAATGATGAGCACTTTTAAAGTTCTGCTATGTGGCGCGGTATTATCCCGTATTGACGCCGGGCAA
GAGCAACTCGGTCGCCGCATACACTATTCTCAGAATGACTTGGTTGAGTACTCACCAGTCACAGAAAAGC
ATCTTACGGATGGCATGACAGTAAGAGAATTATGCAGTGCTGCCATAACCATGAGTGATAACACTGCGGC
CAACTTACTTCTGACAACGATCGGAGGACCGAAGGAGCTAACCGCTTTTTTGCACAACATGGGGGATCAT
GTAACTCGCCTTGATCGTTGGGAACCGGAGCTGAATGAAGCCATACCAAACGACGAGCGTGACACCACGA
TGCCTGTAGCAATGGCAACAACGTTGCGCAAACTATTAACTGGCGAACTACTTACTCTAGCTTCCCGGCA
ACAATTAATAGACTGGATGGAGGCGGATAAAGTTGCAGGACCACTTCTGCGCTCGGCCCTTCCGGCTGGC
TGGTTTATTGCTGATAAATCTGGAGCCGGTGAGCGTGGAAGCCGCGGTATCATTGCAGCACTGGGGCCAG
ATGGTAAGCCCTCCCGTATCGTAGTTATCTACACGACGGGGAGTCAGGCAACTATGGATGAACGAAATAG
ACAGATCGCTGAGATAGGTGCCTCACTGATTAAGCATTGGTAACTGTCAGACCAAGTTTACTCATATATA
CTTTAGATTGATTTAAAACTTCATTTTTAATTTAAAAGGATCTAGGTGAAGATCCTTTTTGATAATCTCA
TGACCAAAATCCCTTAACGTGAGTTTTCGTTCCACTGAGCGTCAGACCCCGTAGAAAAGATCAAAGGATC
TTCTTGAGATCCTTTTTTTCTGCGCGTAATCTGCTGCTTGCAAACAAAAAAACCACCGCTACCAGCGGTG
GTTTGTTTGCCGGATCAAGAGCTACCAACTCTTTTTCCGAAGGTAACTGGCTTCAGCAGAGCGCAGATAC
CAAATACTGTCCTTCTAGTGTAGCCGTAGTTAGGCCACCACTTCAAGAACTCTGTAGCACCGCCTACATA
CCTCGCTCTGCTAATCCTGTTACCAGTGGCTGCTGCCAGTGGCGATAAGTCGTGTCTTACCGGGTTGGAC
TCAAGACGATAGTTACCGGATAAGGCGCAGCGGTCGGGCTGAACGGGGGGTTCGTGCACACAGCCCAGCT
TGGAGCGAACGACCTACACCGAACTGAGATACCTACAGCGTGAGCTATGAGAAAGCGCCACGCTTCCCGA
AGGGAGAAAGGCGGACAGGTATCCGGTAAGCGGCAGGGTCGGAACAGGAGAGCGCACGAGGGAGCTTCCA
GGGGGAAACGCCTGGTATCTTTATAGTCCTGTCGGGTTTCGCCACCTCTGACTTGAGCGTCGATTTTTGT
GATGCTCGTCAGGGGGGCGGAGCCTATGGAAAAACGCCAGCAACGCGGCCTTTTTACGGTTCCTGGCCTT
TTGCTGGCCTTTTGCTCACATGT
