>Addgene plasmid #60901 | pXFokI-dCas9 | addgene partial sequence | sequence record 99601 | LKO1_5 5'-GACTATCATATGCTTACCGT-3'
GGACGAAACACCGGGTCTTCGAGAAGACCTGTTTTAGAGCTAGAAATAGCAAGTTAAAATAAGGCTAGTC
CGTTATCAACTTGAAAAAGTGGCACCGAGTCGGTGCTTTTTTGTTTTAGAGCTAGAAATAGCAAGTTAAA
ATAAGGCTAGTCCGTTTTTAGCGCGTGCGCCAATTCTGCAGACAAATGGCTCTAGAGGTACCCGTTACAT
AACTTACGGTAAATGGCCCGCCTGGCTGACCGCCCAACGACCCCCGCCCATTGACGTCAATAGTAACGCC
AATAGGGACTTTCCATTGACGTCAATGGGTGGAGTATTTACGGTAAACTGCCCACTTGGCAGTACATCAA
GTGTATCATATGCCAAGTACGCCCCCTATTGACGTCAATGACGGTAAATGGCCCGCCTGGCATTGTGCCC
AGTACATGACCTTATGGGACTTTCCTACTTGGCAGTACATCTACGTATTAGTCATCGCTATTACCATGGT
CGAGGTGAGCCCCACGTTCTGCTTCACTCTCCCCATCTCCCCCCCCTCCCCACCCCCAATTTTGTATTTA
TTTATTTTTTAATTATTTTGTGCAGCGATGG
