>Addgene plasmid #60901 | pXFokI-dCas9 | addgene partial sequence | sequence record 99602 | BGH-rev 5'-TAGAAGGCACAGTCGAGG-3'
GGGGATAACGATTATGGAGCGCTCGTCTTTTGAAAAGAACCCCATCGACTTCCTTGAGGCGAAAGGTTAC
AAGGAAGTAAAAAAGGATCTCATAATTAAACTACCAAAGTATAGTCTGTTTGAGTTAGAAAATGGCCGAA
AACGGATGTTGGCTAGCGCCGGAGAGCTTCAAAAGGGGAACGAACTCGCACTACCGTCTAAATACGTGAA
TTTCCTGTATTTAGCGTCCCATTACGAGAAGTTGAAAGGTTCACCTGAAGATAACGAACAGAAGCAACTT
TTTGTTGAGCAGCACAAACATTATCTCGACGAAATCATAGAGCAAATTTCGGAATTCAGTAAGAGAGTCA
TCCTAGCTGATGCCAATCTGGACAAAGTATTAAGCGCATACAACAAGCACAGGGATAAACCCATACGTGA
GCAGGCGGAAAATATTATCCATTTGTTTACTCTTACCAACCTCGGCGCTCCAGCCGCATTCAAGTATTTT
GACACAACGATAGATCGCAAACGATACACTTCTACCAAGGAGGTGCTAGACGCGACACTGATTCACCAAT
CCATCACGGGATTATATGAAACTCGGATAGATTTGTCACAGCTTGGGGGTGACGGATCCCCCAAGAAGAA
GAGGAAAGTCTCGAGCGACTACAAAGACCATGACGGTGATTATAAAGATCATGACATCGATTACAAGGAT
GACGATGACAA
