>Addgene plasmid #60901 | pXFokI-dCas9 | addgene partial sequence | sequence record 100598 | pCBhProF 5'-agggatggttggttggtggg-3'
CCNCNGTTTCTGGGNCACTGCCTGAATCACTTTTTTTCAGGTTGGACCGGTGCCACCATGTCCTAAGAAG
AAGCGGAAGGTGAGCAGCCAACTTGTGAAGTCTGAACTCGAGGAGAAAAAATCAGAGTTGAGACACAAGT
TGAAGTACGTGCCACACGAATACATCGAGCTTATCGAGATCGCCAGAAACAGTACCCAGGATAGGATCCT
TGAGATGAAAGTCATGGAGTTCTTTATGAAGGTCTACGGTTATAGAGGAAAGCACCTTGGCGGTAGCAGA
AAGCCCGATGGCGCCATCTATACTGTCGGATCTCCTATCGATTATGGGGTGATCGTGGATACCAAAGCTT
ACTCAGGCGGGTACAACTTGCCCATAGGACAAGCCGACGAGATGCAGCGGTATGTCGAAGAGAACCAGAC
GCGCAACAAGCACATCAACCCCAATGAATGGTGGAAAGTGTACCCAAGTAGTGTGACTGAGTTCAAGTTC
CTGTTTGTCTCCGGCCACTTTAAGGGCAATTATAAAGCTCAGCTCACTAGACTCAATCACATCACAAACT
GCAACGGAGCTGTGTTGTCAGTGGAGGAGCTCCTGATTGGAGGCGAGATGATCAAAGCCGGCACCCTTAC
ACTGGAGGAGGTGCGGCGGAAGTTCAACAATGGAGAGATCAACTTCGGTGGCGGTGGATCCGATAAAAAG
TATTCTATTGGTTTAGCCATCGGCACTAATTCCGTTGGATGGGCTGTCATAACCGATGAATACAAAGTAC
CTTCAAAGAAATTTAAGGTGTTGGGGAACACAGACCGTCATTCGATTAAAAAGAATCTTATCGGTGCCCT
CCTATTCGATAGTGGCGAAACCGGCAGAGGCGACTCGCCTGAAACGAACCGCTCGGAGAAGGTATACACG
TCGCAAGAACCGAATATGTTNCTTACANGAANTTTTANCATGANATGGCCAAGTTGACGATTCTTTCTTT
CNCCGNTTGNAAAATCCCTTCCNTGNTCAAAAAGACANAAACATGAACGGCNCCCCNTNTTTGGAAACTT
ATAGATNAAGTGGCCTNTCATGNAANNTNCCCACGATTTNTCCCTCCNAAAAANNTNGTTGNNNCACTGA
NNANGCGGANCNGAGGTTANNCACTTGGCNTTGNCCTNTNAAAAGTCCNNGGGCCTTTTTCNTTTANGGG
TANTAATCGGNAANNNGAANGGCNNAANNTTCNCCCTTNGNNANCCTNACCNTT
